Addgene plasmid #155915: RBMX2-1
Purpose: For use in RBP tethering screen
Depositing lab: Eugene Yeo. Depositing organization: University of California, San Diego (UCSD). Publication: Large-scale tethered function assays identify factors that regulate mRNA stability and translation. Luo EC, Nathanson JL, Tan FE, Schwartz JL, Schmok JC, Shankar A, Markmiller S, Yee BA, Sathe S, Pratt GA, Scaletta DB, Ha Y, Hill DE, Aigner S, Yeo GW. Nat Struct Mol Biol. 2020 Oct;27(10):989-1000. doi: 10.1038/s41594-020-0477-6. Epub 2020 Aug 17. PubMed 32807991.
Backbone
  Vector backbone: E2.pEF5-DEST-FL-V5-MCP
  Backbone size w/o insert (bp): 7357
  Vector type: Mammalian Expression
Growth in bacteria
  Bacterial resistance: Ampicillin, 100 μg/mL
  Growth temperature: 37°C
  Growth strain: DH5alpha
  Copy number: High Copy
Gene/Insert
  Gene/Insert name: RBMX2 (alt name: Accession: NP_057108.2)
  Species: H. sapiens (human)
  Insert size (bp): 1890
  Mutation: none
  Entrez Gene: RBMX2 (a.k.a. CGI-79)
  Promoter: EF-1a
  Tag / fusion protein: V5-MCP (C terminal on backbone)
  Cloning method: Gateway Cloning
  Sequencing primers: 5′ TAATACGACTCACTATAGGG; 3′ gctcgagtctagagggc
Resource information
  A portion of this plasmid was derived from a plasmid made by: DNASU Plasmid Repository Center for Personalized Diagnostics Biodesign Institute
Terms and licenses: Academic/Nonprofit Terms; Industry Terms: Not Available to Industry
How to cite: RBMX2-1 was a gift from Eugene Yeo (Addgene plasmid # 155915 ; http://n2t.net/addgene:155915 ; RRID:Addgene_155915)
