[The description below was written by a language model from this plasmid's Addgene catalogue record and pLannotate feature annotations shown in this document.]
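Description:
RBMX2-1 is a mammalian expression plasmid built on the Gateway destination backbone E2.pEF5-DEST-FL-V5-MCP, made for use in a tethering screen of RNA-binding proteins. It carries the human RBMX2 open reading frame, which encodes a component of the activated spliceosome involved in pre-mRNA splicing. The insert was introduced by Gateway recombination and is flanked by attB1 and attB2 remnants. Expression is driven by the strong constitutive EF-1α promoter and terminated by the bGH polyadenylation signal. A T7 promoter lies just upstream of the insert. Downstream of the ORF, the backbone supplies a C-terminal V5 epitope tag for detection, followed by the bacteriophage MS2 coat protein (MCP). Because MCP binds a specific MS2 RNA stem-loop, the fusion can be recruited to a reporter transcript bearing such hairpins. This allows the effect of artificially tethered RBMX2 on the reporter mRNA to be measured, consistent with the stated screening purpose.

The plasmid is propagated in E. coli through a high-copy ColE1/pUC-type origin and selected with ampicillin via AmpR. Downstream of the expression cassette, an FRT site sits directly in front of a hygromycin resistance gene with an SV40 poly(A) signal. No full promoter is annotated for this gene, only a short SV40 promoter fragment further upstream. This layout is typical of FLP-mediated integration into a genomic FRT site, although the record does not state that use. Other annotated elements are fragments, including f1 ori, ble, lac region and bom.

The catalogue sizes do not match the sequence record. An insert of 1890 bp and a backbone of 7357 bp are listed, whereas the sequenced plasmid is 7,330 nt and the annotated RBMX2 coding region spans about 970 bp.
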