Features (pLannotate 1.2.2; 24 found; start..end, strand, type, name):
      1..1179    +  promoter       EF-1α promoter: strong constitutive promoter for human elongation factor EF-1α
   1196..1214    +  promoter       T7 promoter: promoter for bacteriophage T7 RNA polymerase
   1294..1311    +  protein_bind   attB1 (fragment): mutant version of attB; core recombination site for the Gateway® BP reaction BP Clonase™
   1320..2285    +  CDS            RBMX2: RBMX2_HUMAN - Experimental evidence at protein level: Swiss-Prot protein existence level 1. Involved in pre-mRNA splicing as component of the activated spliceosome. From Homo sapiens (Human).
   2293..2310    -  protein_bind   attB2 (fragment): mutant version of attB; core recombination site for the Gateway® BP reaction BP Clonase™
   2436..2477    +  CDS            V5 tag: epitope tag from simian virus 5
   2490..2876    +  CDS            MS2: bacteriophage MS2 coat protein binds to a specific stem-loop structure in the viral RNA (Peabody, 1993)
   2938..3162    +  polyA_signal   bGH poly(A) signal: bovine growth hormone polyadenylation signal
   3166..3187    +  promoter       SV40 promoter (fragment): SV40 enhancer and early promoter
   3208..3441    +  rep_origin     f1 ori (fragment) (sequence partly withheld): f1 bacteriophage origin of replication; arrow indicates direction of (+) strand synthesis
   3446..3493    +  protein_bind   FRT: FLP-mediated recombination occurs in the 8-bp core sequence TCTAGAAA (Turan and Bode, 2011). FLP recombinase from the Saccharomyces cerevisiae 2μ plasmid
   3501..4523    +  CDS            HygR: aminoglycoside phosphotransferase from E. coli; aph(4)-Ia; confers resistance to hygromycin
   4533..4658    +  CDS            ble (fragment): BLE_KLEPN - Experimental evidence at protein level: Swiss-Prot protein existence level 1. Binding protein with a strong affinity to the bleomycin family of antibiotics. Binds to CL990; an antimitotic-antibiotic compound. From Klebsiella pneumoniae.
   4653..4774    +  polyA_signal   SV40 poly(A) signal: SV40 polyadenylation signal
   4847..4863    -  protein_bind   lac operator: The lac repressor binds to the lac operator to inhibit transcription in E. coli. This inhibition can be relieved by adding lactose or isopropyl-β-D-thiogalactopyranoside (IPTG). lac repressor encoded by lacI
   4871..4901    -  promoter       lac promoter: promoter for the E. coli lac operon
   4916..4937    -  protein_bind   CAP binding site: CAP binding activates transcription in the presence of cAMP. E. coli catabolite activator protein
   4950..5042    -  CDS            lacI (fragment): lac repressor; lacI; The lac repressor binds to the lac operator to inhibit transcription in E. coli. This inhibition can be relieved by adding lactose or isopropyl-β-D-thiogalactopyranoside (IPTG).
   5225..5813    -  rep_origin     ori: high-copy-number ColE1/pMB1/pBR322/pUC origin of replication
   5984..6844    -  CDS            AmpR: β-lactamase; bla; confers resistance to ampicillin, carbenicillin, and related antibiotics
   6845..6949    -  promoter       AmpR promoter: bla
   7008..7060    -  misc_feature   bom (fragment): basis of mobility region from pBR322
   7215..7233    +  enhancer       CMV enhancer (fragment): human cytomegalovirus immediate early enhancer
   7258..7324    +  CDS            small t antigen (fragment): SV40 (simian virus 40) small t antigen
>Addgene plasmid #155915 | RBMX2-1 | addgene full sequence | sequence record 376736 | Addgene NGS Result
GGCTCCGGTGCCCGTCAGTGGGCAGAGCGCACATCGCCCACAGTCCCCGAGAAGTTGGGGGGAGGGGTCG
GCAATTGAACCGGTGCCTAGAGAAGGTGGCGCGGGGTAAACTGGGAAAGTGATGTCGTGTACTGGCTCCG
CCTTTTTCCCGAGGGTGGGGGAGAACCGTATATAAGTGCAGTAGTCGCCGTGAACGTTCTTTTTCGCAAC
GGGTTTGCCGCCAGAACACAGGTAAGTGCCGTGTGTGGTTCCCGCGGGCCTGGCCTCTTTACGGGTTATG
GCCCTTGCGTGCCTTGAATTACTTCCACCTGGCTGCAGTACGTGATTCTTGATCCCGAGCTTCGGGTTGG
AAGTGGGTGGGAGAGTTCGAGGCCTTGCGCTTAAGGAGCCCCTTCGCCTCGTGCTTGAGTTGAGGCCTGG
CCTGGGCGCTGGGGCCGCCGCGTGCGAATCTGGTGGCACCTTCGCGCCTGTCTCGCTGCTTTCGATAAGT
CTCTAGCCATTTAAAATTTTTGATGACCTGCTGCGACGCTTTTTTTCTGGCAAGATAGTCTTGTAAATGC
GGGCCAAGATCTGCACACTGGTATTTCGGTTTTTGGGGCCGCGGGCGGCGACGGGGCCCGTGCGTCCCAG
CGCACATGTTCGGCGAGGCGGGGCCTGCGAGCGCGGCCACCGAGAATCGGACGGGGGTAGTCTCAAGCTG
GCCGGCCTGCTCTGGTGCCTGGCCTCGCGCCGCCGTGTATCGCCCCGCCCTGGGCGGCAAGGCTGGCCCG
GTCGGCACCAGTTGCGTGAGCGGAAAGATGGCCGCTTCCCGGCCCTGCTGCAGGGAGCTCAAAATGGAGG
ACGCGGCGCTCGGGAGAGCGGGCGGGTGAGTCACCCACACAAAGGAAAAGGGCCTTTCCGTCCTCAGCCG
TCGCTTCATGTGACTCCACGGAGTACCGGGCGCCGTCCAGGCACCTCGATTAGTTCTCGAGCTTTTGGAG
TACGTCGTCTTTAGGTTGGGGGGAGGGGTTTTATGCGATGGAGTTTCCCCACACTGAGTGGGTGGAGACT
GAAGTTAGGCCAGCTTGGCACTTGATGTAATTCTCCTTGGAATTTGCCCTTTTTGAGTTTGGATCTTGGT
TCATTCTCAAGCCTCAGACAGTGGTTCAAAGTTTTTTTCTTCCATTTCAGGTGTCGTGAGGAATTAGCTT
GGTACTAATACGACTCACTATAGGGAGACCCAAGCTGGCTAGGTAAGCTTGGTACCGAGCTCGGATCCAC
TAGTCCAGTGTGGTGGAATTCTGCAGATATCAACAAGTTTGTACAAAAAAGTTGGCACCATGAACCCTTT
AACTAAGGTGAAGCTGATCAACGAGCTGAATGAACGAGAGGTCCAGCTTGGGGTGGCCGATAAGGTGTCC
TGGCACTCCGAGTACAAGGACAGCGCCTGGATCTTCCTGGGAGGGCTTCCTTATGAACTGACTGAAGGGG
ACATCATCTGTGTGTTCTCACAATATGGGGAGATTGTTAACATTAATCTCGTGCGGGACAAGAAAACTGG
GAAATCCAAAGGATTCTGTTTCCTCTGCTATGAAGACCAGAGGAGCACAATTCTGGCCGTCGACAATTTT
AATGGGATCAAGATCAAAGGAAGAACTATCCGAGTGGATCATGTGTCTAACTATCGGGCTCCTAAGGACT
CAGAAGAAATAGATGATGTGACCAGACAACTCCAGGAGAAGGGCTGTGGGGCTCGTACCCCCTCACCAAG
TTTGTCTGAGAGCTCTGAAGATGAAAAACCAACAAAAAAGCACAAAAAAGACAAAAAGGAAAAAAAGAAA
AAAAAGAAAGAAAAAGAGAAAGCCGACCGGGAGGTACAGGCAGAGCAACCATCCTCTTCGTCACCCAGAC
GCAAGACAGTAAAGGAAAAGGATGACACTGGCCCTAAGAAGCACAGCAGCAAGAACTCAGAGAGAGCTCA
GAAGTCAGAGCCCAGGGAGGGGCAGAAGCTCCCCAAATCCAGGACGGCCTACTCTGGTGGAGCAGAGGAC
CTAGAGAGGGAGCTGAAGAAGGAGAAACCCAAGCACGAGCACAAGTCCTCAAGCAGGAGGGAGGCAAGAG
AAGAAAAGACCAGGATTAGGGACAGAGGGCGGAGCTCAGATGCACATTCTAGCTGGTATAATGGGCGTTC
TGAAGGGCGTAGTTATAGAAGTAGAAGTAGGAGCCGAGATAAATCCCATAGGCATAAAAGGGCCCGACGC
TCCCGGGAGCGGGAGTCTTCGAATCCCAGTGACCGTTGGCGTCACTTGCCAACTTTCTTGTACAAAGTGG
TTGATATCCAGCACAGTGGCGGCCGCTCGAGTCTAGAGGGCCCGCGGTTCGAAACCAGCGGAGGCGGCGG
AAGCGGGGGAGGAGGCAGCGGCGGAGGCGGCAGCGGGGGCGGCGGAAGCGCTACCGGTAAGCCTATCCCT
AACCCTCTCCTCGGTCTCGATTCTACGCGTACCGGTATGGCTTCTAACTTTACTCAGTTCGTTCTCGTCG
ACAATGGCGGAACTGGCGACGTGACTGTCGCCCCAAGCAACTTCGCTAACGGGGTCGCTGAATGGATCAG
CTCTAACTCGCGATCACAGGCTTACAAAGTAACCTGTAGCGTTCGTCAGAGCTCTGCGCAGAATCGCAAA
TACACCATCAAAGTCGAGGTGCCTAAAGTGGCAACCCAGACTGTTGGTGGTGAAGAGCTTCCTGTAGCCG
GATGGAGATCTTACTTAAATATGGAACTAACCATTCCAATTTTCGCCACGAATTCCGACTGCGAGCTTAT
TGTTAAGGCAATGCAAGGTCTCCTAAAAGATGGAAACCCGATTCCCTCGGCCATCGCGGCCAACTCCGGC
ATCTACGGAGGTGGAGGTGGATCTCGTACGGGTTAGTAATGAGTTTAAACCCGCTGATCAGCCTCGACTG
TGCCTTCTAGTTGCCAGCCATCTGTTGTTTGCCCCTCCCCCGTGCCTTCCTTGACCCTGGAAGGTGCCAC
TCCCACTGTCCTTTCCTAATAAAATGAGGAAATTGCATCGCATTGTCTGAGTAGGTGTCATTCTATTCTG
GGGGGTGGGGTGGGGCAGGACAGCAAGGGGGAGGATTGGGAAGACAATAGCAGGCATGCTGGGGATGCGG
TGGGCTCTATGGCTTCTGAGGCGGAAAGAACCAGCTGGGGCTCTAGGGGGTATCCCC
[124 nt withheld, positions 3208-3331]
C
[91 nt withheld, positions 3333-3423]
AGGGTGATGGTTCACGTACCTAGAAGTTCCTATTCCGAAGTTCCTATTCTCTAGAAAGTATAGGAACTTC
CTTGGCCAAAAAGCCTGAACTCACCGCGACGTCTGTCGAGAAGTTTCTGATCGAAAAGTTCGACAGCGTC
TCCGACCTGATGCAGCTCTCGGAGGGCGAAGAATCTCGTGCTTTCAGCTTCGATGTAGGAGGGCGTGGAT
ATGTCCTGCGGGTAAATAGCTGCGCCGATGGTTTCTACAAAGATCGTTATGTTTATCGGCACTTTGCATC
GGCCGCGCTCCCGATTCCGGAAGTGCTTGACATTGGGGAATTCAGCGAGAGCCTGACCTATTGCATCTCC
CGCCGTGCACAGGGTGTCACGTTGCAAGACCTGCCTGAAACCGAACTGCCCGCTGTTCTGCAGCCGGTCG
CGGAGGCCATGGATGCGATCGCTGCGGCCGATCTTAGCCAGACGAGCGGGTTCGGCCCATTCGGACCGCA
AGGAATCGGTCAATACACTACATGGCGTGATTTCATATGCGCGATTGCTGATCCCCATGTGTATCACTGG
CAAACTGTGATGGACGACACCGTCAGTGCGTCCGTCGCGCAGGCTCTCGATGAGCTGATGCTTTGGGCCG
AGGACTGCCCCGAAGTCCGGCACCTCGTGCACGCGGATTTCGGCTCCAACAATGTCCTGACGGACAATGG
CCGCATAACAGCGGTCATTGACTGGAGCGAGGCGATGTTCGGGGATTCCCAATACGAGGTCGCCAACATC
TTCTTCTGGAGGCCGTGGTTGGCTTGTATGGAGCAGCAGACGCGCTACTTCGAGCGGAGGCATCCGGAGC
TTGCAGGATCGCCGCGGCTCCGGGCGTATATGCTCCGCATTGGTCTTGACCAACTCTATCAGAGCTTGGT
TGACGGCAATTTCGATGATGCAGCTTGGGCGCAGGGTCGATGCGACGCAATCGTCCGATCCGGAGCCGGG
ACTGTCGGGCGTACACAAATCGCCCGCAGAAGCGCGGCCGTCTGGACCGATGGCTGTGTAGAAGTACTCG
CCGATAGTGGAAACCGACGCCCCAGCACTCGTCCGAGGGCAAAGGAATAGCACGTACTACGAGATTTCGA
TTCCACCGCCGCCTTCTATGAAAGGTTGGGCTTCGGAATCGTTTTCCGGGACGCCGGCTGGATGATCCTC
CAGCGCGGGGATCTCATGCTGGAGTTCTTCGCCCACCCCAACTTGTTTATTGCAGCTTATAATGGTTACA
AATAAAGCAATAGCATCACAAATTTCACAAATAAAGCATTTTTTTCACTGCATTCTAGTTGTGGTTTGTC
CAAACTCATCAATGTATCTTATCATGTCTGTATACCGTCGACCTCTAGCTAGAGCTTGGCGTAATCATGG
TCATAGCTGTTTCCTGTGTGAAATTGTTATCCGCTCACAATTCCACACAACATACGAGCCGGAAGCATAA
AGTGTAAAGCCTGGGGTGCCTAATGAGTGAGCTAACTCACATTAATTGCGTTGCGCTCACTGCCCGCTTT
CCAGTCGGGAAACCTGTCGTGCCAGCTGCATTAATGAATCGGCCAACGCGCGGGGAGAGGCGGTTTGCGT
ATTGGGCGCTCTTCCGCTTCCTCGCTCACTGACTCGCTGCGCTCGGTCGTTCGGCTGCGGCGAGCGGTAT
CAGCTCACTCAAAGGCGGTAATACGGTTATCCACAGAATCAGGGGATAACGCAGGAAAGAACATGTGAGC
AAAAGGCCAGCAAAAGGCCAGGAACCGTAAAAAGGCCGCGTTGCTGGCGTTTTTCCATAGGCTCCGCCCC
CCTGACGAGCATCACAAAAATCGACGCTCAAGTCAGAGGTGGCGAAACCCGACAGGACTATAAAGATACC
AGGCGTTTCCCCCTGGAAGCTCCCTCGTGCGCTCTCCTGTTCCGACCCTGCCGCTTACCGGATACCTGTC
CGCCTTTCTCCCTTCGGGAAGCGTGGCGCTTTCTCATAGCTCACGCTGTAGGTATCTCAGTTCGGTGTAG
GTCGTTCGCTCCAAGCTGGGCTGTGTGCACGAACCCCCCGTTCAGCCCGACCGCTGCGCCTTATCCGGTA
ACTATCGTCTTGAGTCCAACCCGGTAAGACACGACTTATCGCCACTGGCAGCAGCCACTGGTAACAGGAT
TAGCAGAGCGAGGTATGTAGGCGGTGCTACAGAGTTCTTGAAGTGGTGGCCTAACTACGGCTACACTAGA
AGAACAGTATTTGGTATCTGCGCTCTGCTGAAGCCAGTTACCTTCGGAAAAAGAGTTGGTAGCTCTTGAT
CCGGCAAACAAACCACCGCTGGTAGCGGTGGTTTTTTTGTTTGCAAGCAGCAGATTACGCGCAGAAAAAA
AGGATCTCAAGAAGATCCTTTGATCTTTTCTACGGGGTCTGACGCTCAGTGGAACGAAAACTCACGTTAA
GGGATTTTGGTCATGAGATTATCAAAAAGGATCTTCACCTAGATCCTTTTAAATTAAAAATGAAGTTTTA
AATCAATCTAAAGTATATATGAGTAAACTTGGTCTGACAGTTACCAATGCTTAATCAGTGAGGCACCTAT
CTCAGCGATCTGTCTATTTCGTTCATCCATAGTTGCCTGACTCCCCGTCGTGTAGATAACTACGATACGG
GAGGGCTTACCATCTGGCCCCAGTGCTGCAATGATACCGCGAGACCCACGCTCACCGGCTCCAGATTTAT
CAGCAATAAACCAGCCAGCCGGAAGGGCCGAGCGCAGAAGTGGTCCTGCAACTTTATCCGCCTCCATCCA
GTCTATTAATTGTTGCCGGGAAGCTAGAGTAAGTAGTTCGCCAGTTAATAGTTTGCGCAACGTTGTTGCC
ATTGCTACAGGCATCGTGGTGTCACGCTCGTCGTTTGGTATGGCTTCATTCAGCTCCGGTTCCCAACGAT
CAAGGCGAGTTACATGATCCCCCATGTTGTGCAAAAAAGCGGTTAGCTCCTTCGGTCCTCCGATCGTTGT
CAGAAGTAAGTTGGCCGCAGTGTTATCACTCATGGTTATGGCAGCACTGCATAATTCTCTTACTGTCATG
CCATCCGTAAGATGCTTTTCTGTGACTGGTGAGTACTCAACCAAGTCATTCTGAGAATAGTGTATGCGGC
GACCGAGTTGCTCTTGCCCGGCGTCAATACGGGATAATACCGCGCCACATAGCAGAACTTTAAAAGTGCT
CATCATTGGAAAACGTTCTTCGGGGCGAAAACTCTCAAGGATCTTACCGCTGTTGAGATCCAGTTCGATG
TAACCCACTCGTGCACCCAACTGATCTTCAGCATCTTTTACTTTCACCAGCGTTTCTGGGTGAGCAAAAA
CAGGAAGGCAAAATGCCGCAAAAAAGGGAATAAGGGCGACACGGAAATGTTGAATACTCATACTCTTCCT
TTTTCAATATTATTGAAGCATTTATCAGGGTTATTGTCTCATGAGCGGATACATATTTGAATGTATTTAG
AAAAATAAACAAATAGGGGTTCCGCGCACATTTCCCCGAAAAGTGCCACCTGACGTCGACGGATCGGGAG
ATCTCCCGATCCCCTATGGTGCACTCTCAGTACAATCTGCTCTGATGCCGCATAGTTAAGCCAGTATCTG
CTCCCTGCTTGTGTGTTGGAGGTCGCTGAGTAGTGCGCGAGCAAAATTTAAGCTACAACAAGGCAAGGCT
TGACCGACAATTGCATGAAGAATCTGCTTAGGGTTAGGCGTTTTGCGCTGCTTCGCGATGTACGGGCCAG
ATATACGCGTTGACATTGATTATTGACTAGGCTTTTGCAAAAAGCTTTGCAAAGATGGATAAAGTTTTAA
ACAGAGAGGAATCTTTGCAGCTAATGGACCTTCTAGGTCTTGAAAGGAGTGGGAATT
